>Addgene plasmid #25301 | USP15 | depositor partial sequence | sequence record 11775 | Author sequence
ATGGCGGAAGGCGGAGCGGCGGATCTGGACACCCAGCGGTCTGACATCGCGACGCTGCTCAAAACCTCGC
TCCGGAAAGGGGACACCTGGTACCTAGTCGATAGTCGCTGGTTCAAACAGTGGAAAAAATATGTTGGCTT
TGACAGTTGGGACAAATACCAGATGGGAGATCAAAATGTGTATCCTGGACCCATTGATAACTCTGGACTT
CTCAAAGATGGTGATGCCCAGTCACTTAAGGAACACCTTATTGATGAATTGGATTACATACTGTTGCCAA
CTGAAGGTTGGAATAAACTTGTCAGCTGGTACACATTGATGGAAGGTCAAGAGCCAATAGCACGAAAGGT
GGTTGAACAGGGTATGTTTGTAAAGCACTGCAAAGTAGAAGTATATCTC
