>Addgene plasmid #25301 | USP15 | addgene partial sequence | sequence record 31384 | 25301 with T7
AATTCCCTCTGAATATTTTGTTTACTTTAAGAAGGAGATATACCATGGGCAGCAGCCATCATCATCATCA
TCACAGCAGCGGCCTGGTTCCGCGTGGTAGTATGGCGGAAGGCGGAGCGGCGGATCTGGACACCCAGCGG
TCTGACATCGCGACGCTGCTCAAAACCTCGCTCCGGAAAGGGGACACCTGGTACCTAGTCGATAGTCGCT
GGTTCAAACAGTGGAAAAAATATGTTGGCTTTGACAGTTGGGACAAATACCAGATGGGAGATCAAAATGT
GTATCCTGGACCCATTGATAACTCTGGACTTCTCAAAGATGGTGATGCCCAGTCACTTAAGGAACACCTT
ATTGATGAATTGGATTACATACTGTTGCCAACTGAAGGTTGGAATAAACTTGTCAGCTGGTACACATTGA
TGGAAGGTCAAGAGCCAATAGCACGAAAGGTGGTTGAACAGGGTATGTTTGTAAAGCACTGCAAAGTAGA
AGTATATCTCTGATGACGAAGCTTGCGGCCGCACTCGAGCACCACCACCACCACCACTGAGATCCGGCTG
CTAACAAAGCCCGAAAGGAAGCTGAGTTGGCTGCTGCCACCGCTGAGCAATAACTAGCATAACCCCTTGG
GGCCTCTAAACGGGTCTTGAGGGGTTTTTTGCTGAAAGGAGGAACTATATCCGGATTGGCGAATGGG
[124 nt withheld, positions 698-821]
CGCCGGCTTTCCCCGTCAAGCTCTAAATC
