[The description below was written by a language model from this plasmid's Addgene catalogue record.]
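Description:
USP15 is a bacterial expression plasmid built on the pET28a-LIC backbone, a ligation-independent-cloning derivative of pET28a produced by a structural genomics group. It is propagated in E. coli under kanamycin selection and is recorded as low copy. The backbone is listed at 7328 bp without insert. No feature table accompanies the record, so the origin of replication, promoter and other regulatory elements are not explicitly stated. However, the listed sequencing primers (T7 forward and T7 terminator) are consistent with the T7 promoter/terminator expression cassette typical of pET-series vectors, which is normally driven by T7 RNA polymerase supplied by the expression host.

The insert is a 399 bp fragment of human USP15 (ubiquitin specific peptidase 15). The construct designation indicates residues 1 to 133, and the record describes this region as the DUSP domain. It is therefore a domain-level construct rather than the full open reading frame, as the stated purpose cautions. The fragment carries an N-terminal His tag, which allows purification of the recombinant protein by immobilised metal affinity chromatography. The record lists the cloning method as restriction enzyme, although the backbone is designed for ligation-independent cloning.

The plasmid was made to produce protein for structure determination, and the depositor comments link it to a deposited crystal structure of this domain. It is suited to overexpressing and purifying the USP15 N-terminal domain for structural, biophysical or binding studies.
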