Addgene plasmid #25301: USP15
Purpose: Bacterial expression for structure determination; may not be full ORF
Depositing lab: Cheryl Arrowsmith. Depositing organization: University of Toronto.
Backbone
  Vector backbone: pET28a-LIC
  Backbone manufacturer: SGC
  Backbone size w/o insert (bp): 7328
  Vector type: Bacterial Expression
Growth in bacteria
  Bacterial resistance: Kanamycin, 50 μg/mL
  Growth temperature: 37°C
  Growth strain: DH5alpha
  Copy number: Low Copy
Gene/Insert
  Gene/Insert name: usp15.0001.0133 (alt names: PDB: 3LMN; ubiquitin specific peptidase 15, DUSP domain; USP15)
  Species: H. sapiens (human)
  Insert size (bp): 399
  GenBank ID: BC125123
  Entrez Gene: USP15 (a.k.a. UNPH-2, UNPH4)
  Tag / fusion protein: His (N terminal on insert)
  Cloning method: Restriction Enzyme
  Sequencing primers: 5′ T7; 3′ T7-term
Terms and licenses: Academic/Nonprofit Terms; Industry Terms: Not Available to Industry
Depositor comments: PDB: 3LMN. http://www.thesgc.org/structures/3LMN/
How to cite: USP15 was a gift from Cheryl Arrowsmith (Addgene plasmid # 25301 ; http://n2t.net/addgene:25301 ; RRID:Addgene_25301)
